>Addgene plasmid #90913 | TGIF2 B10.4 gRNA | addgene full sequence | sequence record 183132 | Addgene NGS Result
CAGCCGAACGACCGAGCGCAGCGAGTCAGTGAGCGAGGAAGCGGAAGAGCGCCCAATACGCAAACCGCCT
CTCCCCGCGCGTTGGCCGATTCATTAATGCAGCTGGCACGACAGGTTTCCCGACTGGAAAGCGGGCAGTG
AGCGCAACGCAATTAATGTGAGTTAGCTCACTCATTAGGCACCCCAGGCTTTACACTTTATGCTTCCGGC
TCGTATGTTGTGTGGAATTGTGAGCGGATAACAATTTCACACAGGAAACAGCTATGACCATGATTACGCC
AAGCGCGCAATTAACCCTCACTAAAGGGAACAAAAGCTGGAGCTGCAAGCTTAATGTAGTCTTATGCAAT
ACTCTTGTAGTCTTGCAACATGGTAACGATGAGTTAGCAACATGCCTTACAAGGAGAGAAAAAGCACCGT
GCATGCCGATTGGTGGAAGTAAGGTGGTACGATCGTGCCTTATTAGGAAGGCAACAGACGGGTCTGACAT
GGATTGGACGAACCACTGAATTGCCGCATTGCAGAGATATTGTATTTAAGTGCCTAGCTCGATACATAAA
CGGGTCTCTCTGGTTAGACCAGATCTGAGCCTGGGAGCTCTCTGGCTAACTAGGGAACCCACTGCTTAAG
CCTCAATAAAGCTTGCCTTGAGTGCTTCAAGTAGTGTGTGCCCGTCTGTTGTGTGACTCTGGTAACTAGA
GATCCCTCAGACCCTTTTAGTCAGTGTGGAAAATCTCTAGCAGTGGCGCCCGAACAGGGACTTGAAAGCG
AAAGGGAAACCAGAGGAGCTCTCTCGACGCAGGACTCGGCTTGCTGAAGCGCGCACGGCAAGAGGCGAGG
GGCGGCGACTGGTGAGTACGCCAAAAATTTTGACTAGCGGAGGCTAGAAGGAGAGAGATGGGTGCGAGAG
CGTCAGTATTAAGCGGGGGAGAATTAGATCGCGATGGGAAAAAATTCGGTTAAGGCCAGGGGGAAAGAAA
AAATATAAATTAAAACATATAGTATGGGCAAGCAGGGAGCTAGAACGATTCGCAGTTAATCCTGGCCTGT
TAGAAACATCAGAAGGCTGTAGACAAATACTGGGACAGCTACAACCATCCCTTCAGACAGGATCAGAAGA
ACTTAGATCATTATATAATACAGTAGCAACCCTCTATTGTGTGCATCAAAGGATAGAGATAAAAGACACC
AAGGAAGCTTTAGACAAGATAGAGGAAGAGCAAAACAAAAGTAAGACCACCGCACAGCAAGCGGCCGCTG
ATCTTCAGACCTGGAGGAGGAGATATGAGGGACAATTGGAGAAGTGAATTATATAAATATAAAGTAGTAA
AAATTGAACCATTAGGAGTAGCACCCACCAAGGCAAAGAGAAGAGTGGTGCAGAGAGAAAAAAGAGCAGT
GGGAATAGGAGCTTTGTTCCTTGGGTTCTTGGGAGCAGCAGGAAGCACTATGGGCGCAGCGTCAATGACG
CTGACGGTACAGGCCAGACAATTATTGTCTGGTATAGTGCAGCAGCAGAACAATTTGCTGAGGGCTATTG
AGGCGCAACAGCATCTGTTGCAACTCACAGTCTGGGGCATCAAGCAGCTCCAGGCAAGAATCCTGGCTGT
GGAAAGATACCTAAAGGATCAACAGCTCCTGGGGATTTGGGGTTGCTCTGGAAAACTCATTTGCACCACT
GCTGTGCCTTGGAATGCTAGTTGGAGTAATAAATCTCTGGAACAGATTTGGAATCACACGACCTGGATGG
AGTGGGACAGAGAAATTAACAATTACACAAGCTTAATACACTCCTTAATTGAAGAATCGCAAAACCAGCA
AGAAAAGAATGAACAAGAATTATTGGAATTAGATAAATGGGCAAGTTTGTGGAATTGGTTTAACATAACA
AATTGGCTGTGGTATATAAAATTATTCATAATGATAGTAGGAGGCTTGGTAGGTTTAAGAATAGTTTTTG
CTGTACTTTCTATAGTGAATAGAGTTAGGCAGGGATATTCACCATTATCGTTTCAGACCCACCTCCCAAC
CCCGAGGGGACCCAGAGAGGGCCTATTTCCCATGATTCCTTCATATTTGCATATACGATACAAGGCTGTT
AGAGAGATAATTAGAATTAATTTGACTGTAAACACAAAGATATTAGTACAAAATACGTGACGTAGAAAGT
AATAATTTCTTGGGTAGTTTGCAGTTTTAAAATTATGTTTTAAAATGGACTATCATATGCTTACCGTAAC
TTGAAAGTATTTCGATTTCTTGGCTTTATATATCTTGTGGAAAGGACGAAACACCGCTGAGGGGTAGGCG
TTGTAGGTTTAAGAGCTATGCTGGAAACAGCATAGCAAGTTTAAATAAGGCTAGTCCGTTATCAACTTGA
AAAAGTGGCACCGAGTCGGTGCTTTTTTTGAATTCTAGATCTTGAGACAAATGGCAGTATTCATCCACAA
TTTTAAAAGAAAAGGGGGGATTGGGGGGTACAGTGCAGGGGAAAGAATAGTAGACATAATAGCAACAGAC
ATACAAACTAAAGAATTACAAAAACAAATTACAAAAATTCAAAATTTTCGGGTTTATTACAGGGACAGCA
GAGATCCACTTTGGCGCCGGCTCGAGTGGCTCCGGTGCCCGTCAGTGGGCAGAGCGCACATCGCCCACAG
TCCCCGAGAAGTTGGGGGGAGGGGTCGGCAATTGAACCGGTGCCTAGAGAAGGTGGCGCGGGGTAAACTG
GGAAAGTGATGTCGTGTACTGGCTCCGCCTTTTTCCCGAGGGTGGGGGAGAACCGTATATAAGTGCAGTA
GTCGCCGTGAACGTTCTTTTTCGCAACGGGTTTGCCGCCAGAACACAGGTGTCGTGACGCGGGATCCGCC
ACCATGACCGAGTACAAGCCCACGGTGCGCCTCGCCACCCGCGACGACGTCCCCAGGGCCGTACGCACCC
TCGCCGCCGCGTTCGCCGACTACCCCGCCACGCGCCACACCGTCGATCCGGACCGCCACATCGAGCGGGT
CACCGAGCTGCAAGAACTCTTCCTCACGCGCGTCGGGCTCGACATCGGCAAGGTGTGGGTCGCGGACGAC
GGCGCCGCGGTGGCGGTCTGGACCACGCCGGAGAGCGTCGAAGCGGGGGCGGTGTTCGCCGAGATCGGCC
CGCGCATGGCCGAGTTGAGCGGTTCCCGGCTGGCCGCGCAGCAACAGATGGAAGGCCTCCTGGCGCCGCA
CCGGCCCAAGGAGCCCGCGTGGTTCCTGGCCACCGTCGGAGTCTCGCCCGACCACCAGGGCAAGGGTCTG
GGCAGCGCCGTCGTGCTCCCCGGAGTGGAGGCGGCCGAGCGCGCCGGGGTGCCCGCCTTCCTGGAGACCT
CCGCGCCCCGCAACCTCCCCTTCTACGAGCGGCTCGGCTTCACCGTCACCGCCGACGTCGAGGTGCCCGA
AGGACCGCGCACCTGGTGCATGACCCGCAAGCCCGGTGCCTGAACGCGTTAAGTCGACAATCAACCTCTG
GATTACAAAATTTGTGAAAGATTGACTGGTATTCTTAACTATGTTGCTCCTTTTACGCTATGTGGATACG
CTGCTTTAATGCCTTTGTATCATGCTATTGCTTCCCGTATGGCTTTCATTTTCTCCTCCTTGTATAAATC
CTGGTTGCTGTCTCTTTATGAGGAGTTGTGGCCCGTTGTCAGGCAACGTGGCGTGGTGTGCACTGTGTTT
GCTGACGCAACCCCCACTGGTTGGGGCATTGCCACCACCTGTCAGCTCCTTTCCGGGACTTTCGCTTTCC
CCCTCCCTATTGCCACGGCGGAACTCATCGCCGCCTGCCTTGCCCGCTGCTGGACAGGGGCTCGGCTGTT
GGGCACTGACAATTCCGTGGTGTTGTCGGGGAAATCATCGTCCTTTCCTTGGCTGCTCGCCTGTGTTGCC
ACCTGGATTCTGCGCGGGACGTCCTTCTGCTACGTCCCTTCGGCCCTCAATCCAGCGGACCTTCCTTCCC
GCGGCCTGCTGCCGGCTCTGCGGCCTCTTCCGCGTCTTCGCCTTCGCCCTCAGACGAGTCGGATCTCCCT
TTGGGCCGCCTCCCCGCGTCGACTTTAAGACCAATGACTTACAAGGCAGCTGTAGATCTTAGCCACTTTT
TAAAAGAAAAGGGGGGACTGGAAGGGCTAATTCACTCCCAACGAAGACAAGATCTGCTTTTTGCTTGTAC
TGGGTCTCTCTGGTTAGACCAGATCTGAGCCTGGGAGCTCTCTGGCTAACTAGGGAACCCACTGCTTAAG
CCTCAATAAAGCTTGCCTTGAGTGCTTCAAGTAGTGTGTGCCCGTCTGTTGTGTGACTCTGGTAACTAGA
GATCCCTCAGACCCTTTTAGTCAGTGTGGAAAATCTCTAGCAGTACGTATAGTAGTTCATGTCATCTTAT
TATTCAGTATTTATAACTTGCAAAGAAATGAATATCAGAGAGTGAGAGGAACTTGTTTATTGCAGCTTAT
AATGGTTACAAATAAAGCAATAGCATCACAAATTTCACAAATAAAGCATTTTTTTCACTGCATTCTAGTT
GTGGTTTGTCCAAACTCATCAATGTATCTTATCATGTCTGGCTCTAGCTATCCCGCCCCTAACTCCGCCC
ATCCCGCCCCTAACTCCGCCCAGTTCCGCCCATTCTCCGCCCCATGGCTGACTAATTTTTTTTATTTATG
CAGAGGCCGAGGCCGCCTCGGCCTCTGAGCTATTCCAGAAGTAGTGAGGAGGCTTTTTTGGAGGCCTAGG
GACGTACCCAATTCGCCCTATAGTGAGTCGTATTACGCGCGCTCACTGGCCGTCGTTTTACAACGTCGTG
ACTGGGAAAACCCTGGCGTTACCCAACTTAATCGCCTTGCAGCACATCCCCCTTTCGCCAGCTGGCGTAA
TAGCGAAGAGGCCCGCACCGATCGCCCTTCCCAACAGTTGCGCAGCCTGAATGGCGAATGGG
[124 nt withheld, positions 4963-5086]
C
[91 nt withheld, positions 5088-5178]
A
[49 nt withheld, positions 5180-5228]
CCTTTGACGTTGGAGTCCACGTTCTTT
[37 nt withheld, positions 5256-5292]
ACCCTATCTCGGTCTATTCTTTTGATTTATAAGGGATTTTGCCGATTTCGGCCTATTGGTTAAAAAATGA
GCTGATTTAACAAAAATTTAACGCGAATTTTAACAAAATATTAACGCTTACAATTTAGGTGGCACTTTTC
GGGGAAATGTGCGCGGAACCCCTATTTGTTTATTTTTCTAAATACATTCAAATATGTATCCGCTCATGAG
ACAATAACCCTGATAAATGCTTCAATAATATTGAAAAAGGAAGAGTATGAGTATTCAACATTTCCGTGTC
GCCCTTATTCCCTTTTTTGCGGCATTTTGCCTTCCTGTTTTTGCTCACCCAGAAACGCTGGTGAAAGTAA
AAGATGCTGAAGATCAGTTGGGTGCACGAGTGGGTTACATCGAACTGGATCTCAACAGCGGTAAGATCCT
TGAGAGTTTTCGCCCCGAAGAACGTTTTCCAATGATGAGCACTTTTAAAGTTCTGCTATGTGGCGCGGTA
TTATCCCGTATTGACGCCGGGCAAGAGCAACTCGGTCGCCGCATACACTATTCTCAGAATGACTTGGTTG
AGTACTCACCAGTCACAGAAAAGCATCTTACGGATGGCATGACAGTAAGAGAATTATGCAGTGCTGCCAT
AACCATGAGTGATAACACTGCGGCCAACTTACTTCTGACAACGATCGGAGGACCGAAGGAGCTAACCGCT
TTTTTGCACAACATGGGGGATCATGTAACTCGCCTTGATCGTTGGGAACCGGAGCTGAATGAAGCCATAC
CAAACGACGAGCGTGACACCACGATGCCTGTAGCAATGGCAACAACGTTGCGCAAACTATTAACTGGCGA
ACTACTTACTCTAGCTTCCCGGCAACAATTAATAGACTGGATGGAGGCGGATAAAGTTGCAGGACCACTT
CTGCGCTCGGCCCTTCCGGCTGGCTGGTTTATTGCTGATAAATCTGGAGCCGGTGAGCGTGGGTCTCGCG
GTATCATTGCAGCACTGGGGCCAGATGGTAAGCCCTCCCGTATCGTAGTTATCTACACGACGGGGAGTCA
GGCAACTATGGATGAACGAAATAGACAGATCGCTGAGATAGGTGCCTCACTGATTAAGCATTGGTAACTG
TCAGACCAAGTTTACTCATATATACTTTAGATTGATTTAAAACTTCATTTTTAATTTAAAAGGATCTAGG
TGAAGATCCTTTTTGATAATCTCATGACCAAAATCCCTTAACGTGAGTTTTCGTTCCACTGAGCGTCAGA
CCCCGTAGAAAAGATCAAAGGATCTTCTTGAGATCCTTTTTTTCTGCGCGTAATCTGCTGCTTGCAAACA
AAAAAACCACCGCTACCAGCGGTGGTTTGTTTGCCGGATCAAGAGCTACCAACTCTTTTTCCGAAGGTAA
CTGGCTTCAGCAGAGCGCAGATACCAAATACTGTTCTTCTAGTGTAGCCGTAGTTAGGCCACCACTTCAA
GAACTCTGTAGCACCGCCTACATACCTCGCTCTGCTAATCCTGTTACCAGTGGCTGCTGCCAGTGGCGAT
AAGTCGTGTCTTACCGGGTTGGACTCAAGACGATAGTTACCGGATAAGGCGCAGCGGTCGGGCTGAACGG
GGGGTTCGTGCACACAGCCCAGCTTGGAGCGAACGACCTACACCGAACTGAGATACCTACAGCGTGAGCT
ATGAGAAAGCGCCACGCTTCCCGAAGGGAGAAAGGCGGACAGGTATCCGGTAAGCGGCAGGGTCGGAACA
GGAGAGCGCACGAGGGAGCTTCCAGGGGGAAACGCCTGGTATCTTTATAGTCCTGTCGGGTTTCGCCACC
TCTGACTTGAGCGTCGATTTTTGTGATGCTCGTCAGGGGGGCGGAGCCTATGGAAAAACGCCAGCAACGC
GGCCTTTTTACGGTTCCTGGCCTTTTGCTGGCCTTTTGCTCACATGTTCTTTCCTGCGTTATCCCCTGAT
TCTGTGGATAACCGTATTACCGCCTTTGAGTGAGCTGATACCGCTCGCCG
Features (pLannotate 1.2.2; 28 found; start..end, strand, type, name):
      5..47      +  rep_origin     RSF ori (fragment): Plasmids containing the RSF 1030 origin of replication can be propagated in E. coli cells that contain additional plasmids with compatible origins.
     49..141     +  CDS            lacI (fragment): lac repressor; lacI; The lac repressor binds to the lac operator to inhibit transcription in E. coli. This inhibition can be relieved by adding lactose or isopropyl-β-D-thiogalactopyranoside (IPTG).
    154..175     +  protein_bind   CAP binding site: CAP binding activates transcription in the presence of cAMP. E. coli catabolite activator protein
    190..220     +  promoter       lac promoter: promoter for the E. coli lac operon
    228..244     +  protein_bind   lac operator: The lac repressor binds to the lac operator to inhibit transcription in E. coli. This inhibition can be relieved by adding lactose or isopropyl-β-D-thiogalactopyranoside (IPTG). lac repressor encoded by lacI
    289..307     +  promoter       T3 promoter: promoter for bacteriophage T3 RNA polymerase
    335..561     +  promoter       RSV promoter: Rous sarcoma virus enhancer/promoter
    562..742     +  LTR            5' LTR (truncated): truncated 5' long terminal repeat (LTR) from HIV-1
    789..914     +  misc_feature   HIV-1 Ψ: packaging signal of human immunodeficiency virus type 1
    898..1261    +  CDS            HIV-1 gag (fragment): gag protein from human immunodeficiency virus 1; gag
   1407..1640    +  misc_feature   RRE: The Rev response element (RRE) of HIV-1 allows for Rev-dependent mRNA export from the nucleus to the cytoplasm.
   2017..2043    +  CDS            Rev (fragment): human immunodeficiency virus 1 (HIV-1) Rev protein; rev; enhances nuclear export of unspliced and incompletely spliced viral mRNAs
   2047..2287    +  promoter       U6 promoter: RNA polymerase III promoter for human U6 snRNA
   2335..2402    +  misc_RNA       tracrRNA (fragment): trans-activating CRISPR RNA for the Streptococcus pyogenes CRISPR/Cas9 system
   2451..2568    +  misc_feature   cPPT/CTS: central polypurine tract and central termination sequence of HIV-1
   2637..2848    +  promoter       EF-1α core promoter: core promoter for human elongation factor EF-1α
   2874..3473    +  CDS            PuroR (fragment): puromycin N-acetyltransferase; pac from Streptomyces; confers resistance to puromycin
   3489..4077    +  misc_feature   WPRE: woodchuck hepatitis virus posttranscriptional regulatory element
   4128..4147    +  misc_feature   cPPT/CTS (fragment): central polypurine tract and central termination sequence of HIV-1
   4149..4382    +  LTR            3' LTR (ΔU3): self-inactivating 3' long terminal repeat (LTR) from HIV-1
   4460..4581    +  polyA_signal   SV40 poly(A) signal: SV40 polyadenylation signal
   4621..4756    +  rep_origin     SV40 ori: SV40 origin of replication
   4777..4795    -  promoter       T7 promoter: promoter for bacteriophage T7 RNA polymerase
   4803..4958    +  CDS            lacZα (fragment): LacZα fragment of β-galactosidase; lacZ fragment
   4963..5391    +  rep_origin     f1 ori (sequence partly withheld): f1 bacteriophage origin of replication; arrow indicates direction of (+) strand synthesis
   5444..5548    +  promoter       AmpR promoter: bla
   5549..6409    +  CDS            AmpR: β-lactamase; bla; confers resistance to ampicillin, carbenicillin, and related antibiotics
   6580..7168    +  rep_origin     ori: high-copy-number ColE1/pMB1/pBR322/pUC origin of replication
