[The description below was written by a language model from this plasmid's Addgene catalogue record and pLannotate feature annotations shown in this document.]
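Description:
TGIF2 B10.4 gRNA is a third-generation lentiviral CRISPR plasmid that delivers a single guide RNA against human TGIF2. It is built on the pLenti-sgRNA backbone. In bacteria it replicates from a high-copy ColE1/pUC-type origin and is selected with ampicillin through the bla gene. An f1 origin, an SV40 origin and remnants of lac/lacZα cloning-vector sequence are also annotated. The catalogue lists the empty backbone as about 9.2 kb, whereas the sequenced plasmid is 7,302 nt. This would be consistent with loss of a stuffer fragment when the guide was cloned, but the record does not explain the difference.

The viral portion has the usual third-generation layout. An RSV promoter replaces the U3 region to drive a truncated HIV-1 5' LTR, which makes genomic RNA production Tat-independent. It is followed by the Ψ packaging signal with a partial gag sequence, the Rev response element for nuclear export, and a cPPT/CTS. A WPRE boosts transcript levels, and a ΔU3 self-inactivating 3' LTR is followed by an SV40 polyadenylation signal.

Two expression units sit between the LTRs. A human U6 RNA polymerase III promoter transcribes the TGIF2 spacer, which was inserted between BsmBI sites destroyed during cloning, fused to the Streptococcus pyogenes Cas9 guide scaffold. An EF-1α core promoter drives puromycin N-acetyltransferase for selection of transduced cells. No Cas9 gene is present, so the nuclease must come from the target cell line or a separate vector. The plasmid belongs to a guide series made for a large-scale analysis of CRISPR/Cas9 cell-cycle gene knockouts in human cells and their p53-dependent responses.
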