Addgene plasmid #90913: TGIF2 B10.4 gRNA
Purpose: 3rd generation lentiviral gRNA plasmid targeting human TGIF2
Depositing lab: Iain Cheeseman. Depositing organization: Whitehead Institute for Biomedical Research. Publication: Large-Scale Analysis of CRISPR/Cas9 Cell-Cycle Knockouts Reveals the Diversity of p53-Dependent Responses to Cell-Cycle Defects. McKinley KL, Cheeseman IM. Dev Cell. 2017 Feb 27;40(4):405-420.e2. doi: 10.1016/j.devcel.2017.01.012. Epub 2017 Feb 16. PubMed 28216383.
Backbone
  Vector backbone: pLenti-sgRNA
  Backbone manufacturer: Eric Lander & David Sabatini labs (Addgene plasmid #71409)
  Backbone size w/o insert (bp): 9151
  Vector type: Lentiviral, CRISPR
  Selectable markers: Puromycin
Growth in bacteria
  Bacterial resistance: Ampicillin, 100 μg/mL
  Growth temperature: 37°C
  Growth strain: NEB Stable
  Copy number: Unknown
Gene/Insert
  Gene/Insert name: TGIF2 (Guide Designation B10.4) (alt name: pKMKO series)
  gRNA/shRNA sequence: CACCgCTGAGGGGTAGGCGTTGTAG
  Species: H. sapiens (human)
  Promoter: U6
  Cloning method: Restriction Enzyme; 5′ cloning site BsmBI (destroyed during cloning); 3′ cloning site BsmBI (destroyed during cloning)
  Sequencing primers: 5′ hU6-F (5'-GAGGGCCTATTTCCCATGATT-3'); 3′ EF1a-R (5'-CACGGCGACTACTGCACTTA-3')
Terms and licenses: Academic/Nonprofit Terms; Industry Terms: Not Available to Industry
Depositor comments: Please note that gRNA target sequence listed is not strictly the 20nt spacer sequence, but also contains the 5' BsmBI overhang. For more information about knockout human cell lines generated using this plasmid, please see http://cellcycleknockouts.wi.mit.edu/ .
How to cite: TGIF2 B10.4 gRNA was a gift from Iain Cheeseman (Addgene plasmid # 90913 ; http://n2t.net/addgene:90913 ; RRID:Addgene_90913)
